Addgene plasmid #145152: pcDNA3-sACE2v5
Purpose: Mammalian expression plasmid for soluble ACE2 (protease domain) high affinity variant 5
Depositing lab: Erik Procko. Depositing organization: University of Illinois at Urbana-Champaign. Publication: Engineering human ACE2 to optimize binding to the spike protein of SARS coronavirus 2. Chan KK, Dorosky D, Sharma P, Abbasi SA, Dye JM, Kranz DM, Herbert AS, Procko E. Science. 2020 Sep 4;369(6508):1261-1265. doi: 10.1126/science.abc0870. Epub 2020 Aug 4. PubMed 32753553.
Backbone
  Vector backbone: pcDNA3.1(+)
  Backbone manufacturer: Invitrogen
  Backbone size w/o insert (bp): 5332
  Total vector size (bp): 7207
  Vector type: Mammalian Expression
  Selectable markers: Neomycin (select with G418)
Growth in bacteria
  Bacterial resistance: Ampicillin, 100 μg/mL
  Growth temperature: 37°C
  Growth strain: DH5alpha
  Copy number: High Copy
Gene/Insert
  Gene/Insert name: Angiotensin-converting enzyme 2 (alt names: ACE2; peptidyl-dipeptidase A)
  Species: H. sapiens (human)
  Insert size (bp): 1875
  Mutation: Extracellular, soluble protease domain (a.a. M1-D615) with mutations A25V, T92Q, A386L
  GenBank ID: NM_021804.1
  Entrez Gene: ACE2 (a.k.a. ACEH)
  Promoter: CMV
  Cloning method: Restriction Enzyme; 5′ cloning site NheI (not destroyed); 3′ cloning site XhoI (not destroyed)
  Sequencing primers: 5′ CMV-fwd; 3′ BGH-rev
Terms and licenses: Academic/Nonprofit Terms; Industry Terms: Not Available to Industry
Depositor comments: Please visit https://www.biorxiv.org/content/10.1101/2020.03.16.994236v1 for BioRxiv preprint.
How to cite: pcDNA3-sACE2v5 was a gift from Erik Procko (Addgene plasmid # 145152 ; http://n2t.net/addgene:145152 ; RRID:Addgene_145152)
