[The description below was written by a language model from this plasmid's Addgene catalogue record and pLannotate feature annotations shown in this document.]
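Description:
pcDNA3-sACE2v5 is a mammalian expression plasmid built on the Invitrogen pcDNA3.1(+) backbone, about 7.2 kb in total, that encodes an engineered soluble form of human angiotensin-converting enzyme 2 (ACE2). It is propagated in E. coli as a high-copy plasmid through a ColE1/pUC-type origin with ampicillin selection from the β-lactamase gene. An f1 origin is also present for single-stranded DNA production. For selection in mammalian cells, an SV40 early promoter drives the neomycin phosphotransferase gene, followed by an SV40 polyadenylation signal, conferring G418 resistance.

The roughly 1.9 kb insert was cloned between the NheI and XhoI sites, both of which are retained. It covers residues M1 to D615 of ACE2, the extracellular protease domain without the membrane-anchoring portion of the receptor, so the product is described as soluble. This "variant 5" carries three substitutions, A25V, T92Q and A386L, and is catalogued as a high-affinity variant. Transcription is driven by the human cytomegalovirus immediate early enhancer and promoter and terminated by the bovine growth hormone polyadenylation signal. A T7 promoter upstream of the coding sequence would also permit in vitro transcription. The record lists no epitope or purification tag. The small HIV-1 LTR, ble, lacI and extra SV40 promoter fragments in the automated annotation are short partial matches, probably to backbone sequence rather than functional elements.

The associated work concerns engineering human ACE2 to optimise binding to the SARS-CoV-2 spike protein. The plasmid therefore serves to produce this soluble ACE2 variant in transfected mammalian cells, for example for studies of spike binding.
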