Features (pLannotate 1.2.2; 20 found; start..end, strand, type, name):
    172..551     +  enhancer       CMV enhancer: human cytomegalovirus immediate early enhancer
    552..755     +  promoter       CMV promoter: human cytomegalovirus (CMV) immediate early promoter
    751..784     +  LTR            5' LTR (truncated) (fragment): truncated 5' long terminal repeat (LTR) from HIV-1
    800..818     +  promoter       T7 promoter: promoter for bacteriophage T7 RNA polymerase
    844..2694    +  CDS            ACE2 (fragment): ACE2_HUMAN - Experimental evidence at protein level: Swiss-Prot protein existence level 1. [Isoform 2]: (Microbial infection) Non-functional as a receptor for human coronavirus SARS-CoV-2. From Homo sapiens (Human).
   2744..2968    +  polyA_signal   bGH poly(A) signal: bovine growth hormone polyadenylation signal
   2972..2993    +  promoter       SV40 promoter (fragment): SV40 enhancer and early promoter
   3014..3442    +  rep_origin     f1 ori (sequence partly withheld): f1 bacteriophage origin of replication; arrow indicates direction of (+) strand synthesis
   3456..3785    +  promoter       SV40 promoter: SV40 enhancer and early promoter
   3852..4643    +  CDS            neo: KKA2_KLEPN - Also known as kan, nptII. Experimental evidence at protein level: Swiss-Prot protein existence level 1. Resistance to kanamycin, neomycin, paromomycin, ribostamycin, butirosin and gentamicin B. From Klebsiella pneumoniae.
   4667..4825    +  CDS            ble (fragment): BLE_KLEPN - Experimental evidence at protein level: Swiss-Prot protein existence level 1. Binding protein with a strong affinity to the bleomycin family of antibiotics. Binds to CL990; an antimitotic-antibiotic compound. From Klebsiella pneumoniae.
   4820..4941    +  polyA_signal   SV40 poly(A) signal: SV40 polyadenylation signal
   5014..5030    -  protein_bind   lac operator: The lac repressor binds to the lac operator to inhibit transcription in E. coli. This inhibition can be relieved by adding lactose or isopropyl-β-D-thiogalactopyranoside (IPTG). lac repressor encoded by lacI
   5038..5068    -  promoter       lac promoter: promoter for the E. coli lac operon
   5083..5104    -  protein_bind   CAP binding site: CAP binding activates transcription in the presence of cAMP. E. coli catabolite activator protein
   5117..5209    -  CDS            lacI (fragment): lac repressor; lacI; The lac repressor binds to the lac operator to inhibit transcription in E. coli. This inhibition can be relieved by adding lactose or isopropyl-β-D-thiogalactopyranoside (IPTG).
   5392..5980    -  rep_origin     ori: high-copy-number ColE1/pMB1/pBR322/pUC origin of replication
   6151..7011    -  CDS            AmpR: β-lactamase; bla; confers resistance to ampicillin, carbenicillin, and related antibiotics
   7012..7116    -  promoter       AmpR promoter: bla
   7175..17      -  misc_feature   bom (fragment) (across the origin): basis of mobility region from pBR322
>Addgene plasmid #145152 | pcDNA3-sACE2v5 | addgene full sequence | sequence record 292590 | Addgene NGS Result
CATAGTTAAGCCAGTATCTGCTCCCTGCTTGTGTGTTGGAGGTCGCTGAGTAGTGCGCGAGCAAAATTTA
AGCTACAACAAGGCAAGGCTTGACCGACAATTGCATGAAGAATCTGCTTAGGGTTAGGCGTTTTGCGCTG
CTTCGCGATGTACGGGCCAGATATACGCGTTGACATTGATTATTGACTAGTTATTAATAGTAATCAATTA
CGGGGTCATTAGTTCATAGCCCATATATGGAGTTCCGCGTTACATAACTTACGGTAAATGGCCCGCCTGG
CTGACCGCCCAACGACCCCCGCCCATTGACGTCAATAATGACGTATGTTCCCATAGTAACGCCAATAGGG
ACTTTCCATTGACGTCAATGGGTGGAGTATTTACGGTAAACTGCCCACTTGGCAGTACATCAAGTGTATC
ATATGCCAAGTACGCCCCCTATTGACGTCAATGACGGTAAATGGCCCGCCTGGCATTATGCCCAGTACAT
GACCTTATGGGACTTTCCTACTTGGCAGTACATCTACGTATTAGTCATCGCTATTACCATGGTGATGCGG
TTTTGGCAGTACATCAATGGGCGTGGATAGCGGTTTGACTCACGGGGATTTCCAAGTCTCCACCCCATTG
ACGTCAATGGGAGTTTGTTTTGGCACCAAAATCAACGGGACTTTCCAAAATGTCGTAACAACTCCGCCCC
ATTGACGCAAATGGGCGGTAGGCGTGTACGGTGGGAGGTCTATATAAGCAGAGCTCTCTGGCTAACTAGA
GAACCCACTGCTTACTGGCTTATCGAAATTAATACGACTCACTATAGGGAGACCCAAGCTGGCTAGCGCC
ACCATGTCAAGCTCTTCCTGGCTCCTTCTCAGCCTTGTTGCTGTAACTGCTGCTCAGTCCACCATTGAGG
AACAGGTCAAGACATTTTTGGACAAGTTTAACCACGAAGCCGAAGACCTGTTCTATCAAAGTTCACTTGC
TTCTTGGAATTATAACACCAATATTACTGAAGAGAATGTCCAAAACATGAATAATGCTGGGGACAAATGG
TCTGCCTTTTTAAAGGAACAGTCCACACTTGCCCAAATGTATCCACTACAAGAAATTCAGAATCTCCAAG
TCAAGCTTCAGCTGCAGGCTCTTCAGCAAAATGGGTCTTCAGTGCTCTCAGAAGACAAGAGCAAACGGTT
GAACACAATTCTAAATACAATGAGCACCATCTACAGTACTGGAAAAGTTTGTAACCCAGATAATCCACAA
GAATGCTTATTACTTGAACCAGGTTTGAATGAAATAATGGCAAACAGTTTAGACTACAATGAGAGGCTCT
GGGCTTGGGAAAGCTGGAGATCTGAGGTCGGCAAGCAGCTGAGGCCATTATATGAAGAGTATGTGGTCTT
GAAAAATGAGATGGCAAGAGCAAATCATTATGAGGACTATGGGGATTATTGGAGAGGAGACTATGAAGTA
AATGGGGTAGATGGCTATGACTACAGCCGCGGCCAGTTGATTGAAGATGTGGAACATACCTTTGAAGAGA
TTAAACCATTATATGAACATCTTCATGCCTATGTGAGGGCAAAGTTGATGAATGCCTATCCTTCCTATAT
CAGTCCAATTGGATGCCTCCCTGCTCATTTGCTTGGTGATATGTGGGGTAGATTTTGGACAAATCTGTAC
TCTTTGACAGTTCCCTTTGGACAGAAACCAAACATAGATGTTACTGATGCAATGGTGGACCAGGCCTGGG
ATGCACAGAGAATATTCAAGGAGGCCGAGAAGTTCTTTGTATCTGTTGGTCTTCCTAATATGACTCAAGG
ATTCTGGGAAAATTCCATGCTAACGGACCCAGGAAATGTTCAGAAAGCAGTCTGCCATCCCACAGCTTGG
GACCTGGGGAAGGGCGACTTCAGGATTCTTATGTGCACAAAGGTGACAATGGACGACTTCCTGACAGCTC
ATCATGAGATGGGGCATATCCAGTATGATATGGCATATCTTGCACAACCTTTTCTGCTAAGAAATGGAGC
TAATGAAGGATTCCATGAAGCTGTTGGGGAAATCATGTCACTTTCTGCAGCCACACCTAAGCATTTAAAA
TCCATTGGTCTTCTGTCACCCGATTTTCAAGAAGACAATGAAACAGAAATAAACTTCCTGCTCAAACAAG
CACTCACGATTGTTGGGACTCTGCCATTTACTTACATGTTAGAGAAGTGGAGGTGGATGGTCTTTAAAGG
GGAAATTCCCAAAGACCAGTGGATGAAAAAGTGGTGGGAGATGAAGCGAGAGATAGTTGGGGTGGTGGAA
CCTGTGCCCCATGATGAAACATACTGTGACCCCGCATCTCTGTTCCATGTTTCTAATGATTACTCATTCA
TTCGATATTACACAAGGACCCTTTACCAATTCCAGTTTCAAGAAGCACTTTGTCAAGCAGCTAAACATGA
AGGCCCTCTGCACAAATGTGACATCTCAAACTCTACAGAAGCTGGACAGAAACTGTTCAATATGCTGAGG
CTTGGAAAATCAGAACCCTGGACCCTAGCATTGGAAAATGTTGTAGGAGCAAAGAACATGAATGTAAGGC
CACTGCTCAACTACTTTGAGCCCTTATTTACCTGGCTGAAAGACCAGAACAAGAATTCTTTTGTGGGATG
GAGTACCGACTGGAGTCCATATGCAGACGGATCCTGATAACTCGAGTCTAGAGGGCCCGTTTAAACCCGC
TGATCAGCCTCGACTGTGCCTTCTAGTTGCCAGCCATCTGTTGTTTGCCCCTCCCCCGTGCCTTCCTTGA
CCCTGGAAGGTGCCACTCCCACTGTCCTTTCCTAATAAAATGAGGAAATTGCATCGCATTGTCTGAGTAG
GTGTCATTCTATTCTGGGGGGTGGGGTGGGGCAGGACAGCAAGGGGGAGGATTGGGAAGACAATAGCAGG
CATGCTGGGGATGCGGTGGGCTCTATGGCTTCTGAGGCGGAAAGAACCAGCTGGGGCTCTAGGGGGTATC
CCC
[124 nt withheld, positions 3014-3137]
C
[91 nt withheld, positions 3139-3229]
A
[49 nt withheld, positions 3231-3279]
CCTTTGACGTTGGAGTCCACGTTCTTT
[37 nt withheld, positions 3307-3343]
ACCCTATCTCGGTCTATTCTTTTGATTTATAAGGGATTTTGCCGATTTCGGCCTATTGGTTAAAAAATGA
GCTGATTTAACAAAAATTTAACGCGAATTAATTCTGTGGAATGTGTGTCAGTTAGGGTGTGGAAAGTCCC
CAGGCTCCCCAGCAGGCAGAAGTATGCAAAGCATGCATCTCAATTAGTCAGCAACCAGGTGTGGAAAGTC
CCCAGGCTCCCCAGCAGGCAGAAGTATGCAAAGCATGCATCTCAATTAGTCAGCAACCATAGTCCCGCCC
CTAACTCCGCCCATCCCGCCCCTAACTCCGCCCAGTTCCGCCCATTCTCCGCCCCATGGCTGACTAATTT
TTTTTATTTATGCAGAGGCCGAGGCCGCCTCTGCCTCTGAGCTATTCCAGAAGTAGTGAGGAGGCTTTTT
TGGAGGCCTAGGCTTTTGCAAAAAGCTCCCGGGAGCTTGTATATCCATTTTCGGATCTGATCAAGAGACA
GGATGAGGATCGTTTCGCATGATTGAACAAGATGGATTGCACGCAGGTTCTCCGGCCGCTTGGGTGGAGA
GGCTATTCGGCTATGACTGGGCACAACAGACAATCGGCTGCTCTGATGCCGCCGTGTTCCGGCTGTCAGC
GCAGGGGCGCCCGGTTCTTTTTGTCAAGACCGACCTGTCCGGTGCCCTGAATGAACTGCAGGACGAGGCA
GCGCGGCTATCGTGGCTGGCCACGACGGGCGTTCCTTGCGCAGCTGTGCTCGACGTTGTCACTGAAGCGG
GAAGGGACTGGCTGCTATTGGGCGAAGTGCCGGGGCAGGATCTCCTGTCATCTCACCTTGCTCCTGCCGA
GAAAGTATCCATCATGGCTGATGCAATGCGGCGGCTGCATACGCTTGATCCGGCTACCTGCCCATTCGAC
CACCAAGCGAAACATCGCATCGAGCGAGCACGTACTCGGATGGAAGCCGGTCTTGTCGATCAGGATGATC
TGGACGAAGAGCATCAGGGGCTCGCGCCAGCCGAACTGTTCGCCAGGCTCAAGGCGCGCATGCCCGACGG
CGAGGATCTCGTCGTGACCCATGGCGATGCCTGCTTGCCGAATATCATGGTGGAAAATGGCCGCTTTTCT
GGATTCATCGACTGTGGCCGGCTGGGTGTGGCGGACCGCTATCAGGACATAGCGTTGGCTACCCGTGATA
TTGCTGAAGAGCTTGGCGGCGAATGGGCTGACCGCTTCCTCGTGCTTTACGGTATCGCCGCTCCCGATTC
GCAGCGCATCGCCTTCTATCGCCTTCTTGACGAGTTCTTCTGAGCGGGACTCTGGGGTTCGAAATGACCG
ACCAAGCGACGCCCAACCTGCCATCACGAGATTTCGATTCCACCGCCGCCTTCTATGAAAGGTTGGGCTT
CGGAATCGTTTTCCGGGACGCCGGCTGGATGATCCTCCAGCGCGGGGATCTCATGCTGGAGTTCTTCGCC
CACCCCAACTTGTTTATTGCAGCTTATAATGGTTACAAATAAAGCAATAGCATCACAAATTTCACAAATA
AAGCATTTTTTTCACTGCATTCTAGTTGTGGTTTGTCCAAACTCATCAATGTATCTTATCATGTCTGTAT
ACCGTCGACCTCTAGCTAGAGCTTGGCGTAATCATGGTCATAGCTGTTTCCTGTGTGAAATTGTTATCCG
CTCACAATTCCACACAACATACGAGCCGGAAGCATAAAGTGTAAAGCCTGGGGTGCCTAATGAGTGAGCT
AACTCACATTAATTGCGTTGCGCTCACTGCCCGCTTTCCAGTCGGGAAACCTGTCGTGCCAGCTGCATTA
ATGAATCGGCCAACGCGCGGGGAGAGGCGGTTTGCGTATTGGGCGCTCTTCCGCTTCCTCGCTCACTGAC
TCGCTGCGCTCGGTCGTTCGGCTGCGGCGAGCGGTATCAGCTCACTCAAAGGCGGTAATACGGTTATCCA
CAGAATCAGGGGATAACGCAGGAAAGAACATGTGAGCAAAAGGCCAGCAAAAGGCCAGGAACCGTAAAAA
GGCCGCGTTGCTGGCGTTTTTCCATAGGCTCCGCCCCCCTGACGAGCATCACAAAAATCGACGCTCAAGT
CAGAGGTGGCGAAACCCGACAGGACTATAAAGATACCAGGCGTTTCCCCCTGGAAGCTCCCTCGTGCGCT
CTCCTGTTCCGACCCTGCCGCTTACCGGATACCTGTCCGCCTTTCTCCCTTCGGGAAGCGTGGCGCTTTC
TCATAGCTCACGCTGTAGGTATCTCAGTTCGGTGTAGGTCGTTCGCTCCAAGCTGGGCTGTGTGCACGAA
CCCCCCGTTCAGCCCGACCGCTGCGCCTTATCCGGTAACTATCGTCTTGAGTCCAACCCGGTAAGACACG
ACTTATCGCCACTGGCAGCAGCCACTGGTAACAGGATTAGCAGAGCGAGGTATGTAGGCGGTGCTACAGA
GTTCTTGAAGTGGTGGCCTAACTACGGCTACACTAGAAGAACAGTATTTGGTATCTGCGCTCTGCTGAAG
CCAGTTACCTTCGGAAAAAGAGTTGGTAGCTCTTGATCCGGCAAACAAACCACCGCTGGTAGCGGTGGTT
TTTTTGTTTGCAAGCAGCAGATTACGCGCAGAAAAAAAGGATCTCAAGAAGATCCTTTGATCTTTTCTAC
GGGGTCTGACGCTCAGTGGAACGAAAACTCACGTTAAGGGATTTTGGTCATGAGATTATCAAAAAGGATC
TTCACCTAGATCCTTTTAAATTAAAAATGAAGTTTTAAATCAATCTAAAGTATATATGAGTAAACTTGGT
CTGACAGTTACCAATGCTTAATCAGTGAGGCACCTATCTCAGCGATCTGTCTATTTCGTTCATCCATAGT
TGCCTGACTCCCCGTCGTGTAGATAACTACGATACGGGAGGGCTTACCATCTGGCCCCAGTGCTGCAATG
ATACCGCGAGACCCACGCTCACCGGCTCCAGATTTATCAGCAATAAACCAGCCAGCCGGAAGGGCCGAGC
GCAGAAGTGGTCCTGCAACTTTATCCGCCTCCATCCAGTCTATTAATTGTTGCCGGGAAGCTAGAGTAAG
TAGTTCGCCAGTTAATAGTTTGCGCAACGTTGTTGCCATTGCTACAGGCATCGTGGTGTCACGCTCGTCG
TTTGGTATGGCTTCATTCAGCTCCGGTTCCCAACGATCAAGGCGAGTTACATGATCCCCCATGTTGTGCA
AAAAAGCGGTTAGCTCCTTCGGTCCTCCGATCGTTGTCAGAAGTAAGTTGGCCGCAGTGTTATCACTCAT
GGTTATGGCAGCACTGCATAATTCTCTTACTGTCATGCCATCCGTAAGATGCTTTTCTGTGACTGGTGAG
TACTCAACCAAGTCATTCTGAGAATAGTGTATGCGGCGACCGAGTTGCTCTTGCCCGGCGTCAATACGGG
ATAATACCGCGCCACATAGCAGAACTTTAAAAGTGCTCATCATTGGAAAACGTTCTTCGGGGCGAAAACT
CTCAAGGATCTTACCGCTGTTGAGATCCAGTTCGATGTAACCCACTCGTGCACCCAACTGATCTTCAGCA
TCTTTTACTTTCACCAGCGTTTCTGGGTGAGCAAAAACAGGAAGGCAAAATGCCGCAAAAAAGGGAATAA
GGGCGACACGGAAATGTTGAATACTCATACTCTTCCTTTTTCAATATTATTGAAGCATTTATCAGGGTTA
TTGTCTCATGAGCGGATACATATTTGAATGTATTTAGAAAAATAAACAAATAGGGGTTCCGCGCACATTT
CCCCGAAAAGTGCCACCTGACGTCGACGGATCGGGAGATCTCCCGATCCCCTATGGTGCACTCTCAGTAC
AATCTGCTCTGATGCCG
