>Addgene plasmid #145152 | pcDNA3-sACE2v5 | addgene partial sequence | sequence record 288266 | T7 5'-TAATACGACTCACTATAGGG-3'
GCTCTTCCTGGCTCCTTCTCAGCCTTGTTGCTGTAACTGCTGCTCAGTCCACCATTGAGGAACAGGTCAA
GACATTTTTGGACAAGTTTAACCACGAAGCCGAAGACCTGTTCTATCAAAGTTCACTTGCTTCTTGGAAT
TATAACACCAATATTACTGAAGAGAATGTCCAAAACATGAATAATGCTGGGGACAAATGGTCTGCCTTTT
TAAAGGAACAGTCCACACTTGCCCAAATGTATCCACTACAAGAAATTCAGAATCTCCAAGTCAAGCTTCA
GCTGCAGGCTCTTCAGCAAAATGGGTCTTCAGTGCTCTCAGAAGACAAGAGCAAACGGTTGAACACAATT
CTAAATACAATGAGCACCATCTACAGTACTGGAAAAGTTTGTAACCCAGATAATCCACAAGAATGCTTAT
TACTTGAACCAGGTTTGAATGAAATAATGGCAAACAGTTTAGACTACAATGAGAGGCTCTGGGCTTGGGA
AAGCTGGAGATCTGAGGTCGGCAAGCAGCTGAGGCCATTATATGAAGAGTATGTGGTCTTGAAAAATGAG
ATGGCAAGAGCAAATCATTATGAGGACTATGGGGATTATTGGAGAGGAGACTATGAAGTAAATGGGGTAG
ATGGCTATGACTACAGCCGCGGCCAGTTGATTGAAGATGTGGAACATACCTTTGAAGAGATTAAACCATT
ATATGAACATCTTCATGCCTATGTGAGGGCAAAGTTGATGAATGCCTATCCTTCCTATATCAGTCCAATT
GGATGCCTCCCTGCTCATTTGCTTGGTGATATGTGG
