>Addgene plasmid #145152 | pcDNA3-sACE2v5 | addgene partial sequence | sequence record 288268 | BGH-rev 5'-TAGAAGGCACAGTCGAGG-3'
TAGACTCGAGTTATCAGGATCCGTCTGCATATGGACTCCAGTCGGTACTCCATCCCACAAAAGAATTCTT
GTTCTGGTCTTTCAGCCAGGTAAATAAGGGCTCAAAGTAGTTGAGCAGTGGCCTTACATTCATGTTCTTT
GCTCCTACAACATTTTCCAATGCTAGGGTCCAGGGTTCTGATTTTCCAAGCCTCAGCATATTGAACAGTT
TCTGTCCAGCTTCTGTAGAGTTTGAGATGTCACATTTGTGCAGAGGGCCTTCATGTTTAGCTGCTTGACA
AAGTGCTTCTTGAAACTGGAATTGGTAAAGGGTCCTTGTGTAATATCGAATGAATGAGTAATCATTAGAA
ACATGGAACAGAGATGCGGGGTCACAGTATGTTTCATCATGGGGCACAGGTTCCACCACCCCAACTATCT
CTCGCTTCATCTCCCACCACTTTTTCATCCACTGGTCTTTGGGAATTTCCCCTTTAAAGACCATCCACCT
CCACTTCTCTAACATGTAAGTAAATGGCAGAGTCCCAACAATCGTGAGTGCTTGTTTGAGCAGGAAGTTT
ATTTCTGTTTCATTGTCTTCTTGAAAATCGGGTGACAGAAGACCAATGGATTTTAAATGCTTAGGTGTGG
CTGCAGAAAGTGACATGATTTCCCCAACAGCTTCATGGAATCCTTCATTAGCTCCATTTCTTAGCAGAAA
AGGTTGTGCAAGATATGCCATATCATACTGGATATGCCCCATCTCATGATGAGCTGTCAGGAAGTCGTCC
ATTGTCACCTTTGTGCACATAAGAATCCTGAAGTCGCCCTTCCCCAGGTCCCAAGCTGTGGGATGGCAGA
CTGCTTTCTGAACATTTCCTGGGTCCGTTAGCATGGAATTTTCCCAGAATCCTTGAGTCATATTAGGAAG
ACCAACAGATACAAAGAACTTCTCGGCCTCCTTGAATATTCTCTGTGCATCCCAGGCCTGGTC
